Addgene plasmid #69993: pGM202T7
Purpose: E. coli/Streptomyces expression vector containing the T7-promoter
Depositing lab: Günther Muth. Depositing organization: Eberhard Karls Universitaet Tuebingen. Publication: The pSG5-based thermosensitive vector family for genome editing and gene expression in actinomycetes. Muth G. Appl Microbiol Biotechnol. 2018 Nov;102(21):9067-9080. doi: 10.1007/s00253-018-9334-5. Epub 2018 Sep 6. PubMed 30191290.
Backbone
  Vector backbone: pSG5
  Backbone size w/o insert (bp): 2140
  Total vector size (bp): 6537
  Vector type: Bacterial Expression
  Selectable markers: kanamycin, thiostrepton
Growth in bacteria
  Bacterial resistance: Kanamycin, 50 μg/mL
  Growth temperature: 37°C
  Growth strain: DH5alpha
  Growth instructions: Replicates also in Streptomyces strains ( below 35°C), selection kanamycin or thiostrepton
  Copy number: High Copy
Gene/Insert 1
  Gene/Insert name: aphII (alt name: kan, neo)
  Species: Transposon Tn5
  Insert size (bp): 794
Gene/Insert 2
  Gene/Insert name: tsr (alt name: thiostrepton resistance)
  Species: Streptomyces azureus
  Insert size (bp): 809
  GenBank ID: X02392
Gene/Insert 3
  Gene/Insert name: rep
  Species: Streptomyces ghanaensis
  Insert size (bp): 1442
Gene/Insert 4
  Gene/Insert name: sso (alt name: single stranded origin)
  Species: Streptomycves ghanaensis
  Insert size (bp): 300
Gene/Insert 5
  Gene/Insert name: T7 promoter (alt name: P_T7)
  Species: T7 phage
  Insert size (bp): 20
Gene/Insert 6
  Gene/Insert name: dso (alt name: double-stranded origin)
Gene/Insert 7
  Gene/Insert name: His-Orf
  Species: Synthetic
  Insert size (bp): 150
  Tag / fusion protein: N-terminal and C-terminal His tag encoding sequences (N terminal on insert)
Terms and licenses: Academic/Nonprofit Terms; Industry Terms: Not Available to Industry
Depositor comments: Stable replicating, multi copy shuttle vector for inducible gene expression (allowing translational fusion to N-terminal or C-terminal His-tag) in Streptomyces and E. coli. The T7 promoter requires specific host strains (eg. BL21 or S. lividans T7), providing the T7-polymerase. The vector has temperature sensitive replication (G. Muth, B. Nußbaumer, W. Wohlleben and A. Pühler (1989) A vector system with temperature-sensitive replication for gene disruption and mutational cloning in streptomycetes. Mol. Gen. Genet. 219, 341-348 ) http://www.uni-tuebingen.de/en/faculties/faculty-of-science/departments/inter-faculty-institutes-and-centres/imit/units/mikrobiologiebiotechnologie/work-groups/muth/plasmids.html
How to cite: pGM202T7 was a gift from Günther Muth (Addgene plasmid # 69993 ; http://n2t.net/addgene:69993 ; RRID:Addgene_69993)
