[The description below was written by a language model from this plasmid's Addgene catalogue record and pLannotate feature annotations shown in this document.]
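Description:
pGM202T7 is a roughly 6.5 kb E. coli/Streptomyces shuttle vector for T7 promoter-driven gene expression, belonging to a vector family built on the replicon of the Streptomyces ghanaensis plasmid pSG5. In E. coli it is maintained at high copy through a ColE1/pUC-type origin. In Streptomyces it replicates through the pSG5 functions: the rep gene encoding the replication initiator, together with the double-stranded (dso) and single-stranded (sso) origins, an arrangement typical of rolling-circle plasmids. The depositor describes it as a stably replicating multicopy plasmid whose pSG5 replicon is temperature sensitive, so it is maintained in Streptomyces only below about 35°C. Selection relies on the Tn5-derived aphII (neo/kan) gene, giving kanamycin resistance in both hosts, and on the tsr gene from Streptomyces azureus, giving thiostrepton resistance in Streptomyces. The short tnpA and ble fragments flanking neo in the annotation appear to be remnants of the Tn5 segment.

The expression cassette consists of a T7 promoter followed by the phage T7 gene 10 ribosome binding site and a small synthetic "His-Orf". This ORF carries His-tag coding sequences at both ends, so a cloned gene can be fused in frame to either an N-terminal or a C-terminal His tag. The feature table also detects a T7 gene 10 leader tag and an Xpress epitope with an enterokinase site in this region, followed by part of a pUC-type polylinker and the phage fd terminator. No gene of interest is present, so this is an empty expression vector. Transcription depends on T7 RNA polymerase supplied by the host, for example E. coli BL21 or an S. lividans T7 strain. The construct is used for inducible production and His-tag purification of proteins in either organism.
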