Features (pLannotate 1.2.2; 17 found; start..end, strand, type, name):
      3..326     +  CDS            tnpA (fragment): TN5P_ECOLX - Also known as tnp. Experimental evidence at protein level: Swiss-Prot protein existence level 1. Mediates transposition of transposon Tn5 by a 'cut and paste' mechanism. First, the monomeric transposase binds the 19 bp inverted DNA repeats flanking the transposon. Then, dimerization of the DNA- bound transposase creates a synaptic DNA complex. After nicking of the first DNA strand, excision of the transposon proceeds through a series of intermediates. The transposase then mediates the insertion of the transposon at a new site by strand transfer. The activity of the wild- type tran
    358..1149    +  CDS            neo: KKA2_KLEPN - Also known as kan, nptII. Experimental evidence at protein level: Swiss-Prot protein existence level 1. Resistance to kanamycin, neomycin, paromomycin, ribostamycin, butirosin and gentamicin B. From Klebsiella pneumoniae.
   1173..1325    +  CDS            ble (fragment): BLE_KLEPN - Experimental evidence at protein level: Swiss-Prot protein existence level 1. Binding protein with a strong affinity to the bleomycin family of antibiotics. Binds to CL990; an antimitotic-antibiotic compound. From Klebsiella pneumoniae.
   1436..2024    +  rep_origin     ori: high-copy-number ColE1/pMB1/pBR322/pUC origin of replication
   2207..2260    +  CDS            lacI (fragment): lac repressor; lacI; The lac repressor binds to the lac operator to inhibit transcription in E. coli. This inhibition can be relieved by adding lactose or isopropyl-β-D-thiogalactopyranoside (IPTG).
   2280..2298    +  promoter       T7 promoter: promoter for bacteriophage T7 RNA polymerase
   2330..2352    +  RBS            RBS: efficient ribosome binding site from bacteriophage T7 gene 10 (Olins and Rangwala, 1989)
   2372..2392    +  CDS            capTEV™ (fragment): composite tag for in vivo biotinylation, TEV protease cleavage, and 6xHis tagging
   2393..2425    +  CDS            T7 tag (gene 10 leader): leader peptide from bacteriophage T7 gene 10 promotes efficient translation in E. coli
   2429..2452    +  CDS            Xpress™ tag: Xpress™ epitope tag, including an enterokinase recognition and cleavage site
   2471..2488    +  CDS            capTEV™ (fragment): composite tag for in vivo biotinylation, TEV protease cleavage, and 6xHis tagging
   2507..2532    -  misc_feature   MCS (fragment): pUC18/19 multiple cloning site
   2537..2675    -  CDS            M13 gene III (fragment) (sequence withheld): pIII; III; minor coat protein
   2680..2728    -  terminator     fd terminator (sequence withheld): central terminator from bacteriophage fd (Otsuka and Kunisawa, 1982)
   2732..2872    -  CDS            M13 gene VIII (fragment) (sequence withheld): pVIII; VIII; major coat protein
   3071..3877    +  CDS            tsnR: TSNR_STRAJ - Also known as tsr From Streptomyces azureus.
   4443..5885    +  CDS            pSG5 Rep: replication initiator protein from the Streptomyces ghanaensis plasmid pSG5; rep
>Addgene plasmid #69993 | pGM202T7 | depositor full sequence | sequence record 129665 | pGM202T7 sequence 6539 bps
CTAGCTTCACGCTGCCGCAAGCACTCAGGGCGCAAGGGCTGCTAAAGGAAGCGGAACACGTAGAAAGCCA
GTCCGCAGAAACGGTGCTGACCCCGGATGAATGTCAGCTACTGGGCTATCTGGACAAGGGAAAACGCAAG
CGCAAAGAGAAAGCAGGTAGCTTGCAGTGGGCTTACATGGCGATAGCTAGACTGGGCGGTTTTATGGACA
GCAAGCGAACCGGAATTGCCAGCTGGGGCGCCCTCTGGTAAGGTTGGGAAGCCCTGCAAAGTAAACTGGA
TGGCTTTCTTGCCGCCAAGGATCTGATGGCGCAGGGGATCAAGATCTGATCAAGAGACAGGATGAGGATC
GTTTCGCATGATTGAACAAGATGGATTGCACGCAGGTTCTCCGGCCGCTTGGGTGGAGAGGCTATTCGGC
TATGACTGGGCACAACAGACAATCGGCTGCTCTGATGCCGCCGTGTTCCGGCTGTCAGCGCAGGGGCGCC
CGGTTCTTTTTGTCAAGACCGACCTGTCCGGTGCCCTGAATGAACTCCAAGACGAGGCAGCGCGGCTATC
GTGGCTGGCCACGACGGGCGTTCCTTGCGCAGCTGTGCTCGACGTTGTCACTGAAGCGGGAAGGGACTGG
CTGCTATTGGGCGAAGTGCCGGGGCAGGATCTCCTGTCATCTCACCTTGCTCCTGCCGAGAAAGTATCCA
TCATGGCTGATGCAATGCGGCGGCTGCATACGCTTGATCCGGCTACCTGCCCATTCGACCACCAAGCGAA
ACATCGCATCGAGCGAGCACGTACTCGGATGGAAGCCGGTCTTGTCGATCAGGATGATCTGGACGAAGAG
CATCAGGGGCTCGCGCCAGCCGAACTGTTCGCCAGGCTCAAGGCGCGGATGCCCGACGGCGAGGATCTCG
TCGTGACCCATGGCGATGCCTGCTTGCCGAATATCATGGTGGAAAATGGCCGCTTTTCTGGATTCATCGA
CTGTGGCCGGCTGGGTGTGGCGGACCGCTATCAGGACATAGCGTTGGCTACCCGTGATATTGCTGAAGAG
CTTGGCGGCGAATGGGCTGACCGCTTCCTCGTGCTTTACGGTATCGCCGCTCCCGATTCGCAGCGCATCG
CCTTCTATCGCCTTCTTGACGAGTTCTTCTGAGCGGGACTCTGGGGTTCGAAATGACCGACCAAGCGACG
CCCAACCTGCCATCACGAGATTTCGATTCCACCGCCGCCTTCTATGAAAGGTTGGGCTTCGGAATCGTTT
TCCGGGACGCCGGCTGGATGATCCTCCAGCGCGGGGATCTCATGCTGGAGTTCTTCGCCCACCCCAAAAG
GATCTAGGTGAAGATCCTTTTTGATAATCTCATGACCAAAATCCCTTAACGTGAGTTTTCGTTCCACTGA
GCGTCAGACCCCGTAGAAAAGATCAAAGGATCTTCTTGAGATCCTTTTTTTCTGCGCGTAATCTGCTGCT
TGCAAACAAAAAAACCACCGCTACCAGCGGTGGTTTGTTTGCCGGATCAAGAGCTACCAACTCTTTTTCC
GAAGGTAACTGGCTTCAGCAGAGCGCAGATACCAAATACTGTCCTTCTAGTGTAGCCGTAGTTAGGCCAC
CACTTCAAGAACTCTGTAGCACCGCCTACATACCTCGCTCTGCTAATCCTGTTACCAGTGGCTGCTGCCA
GTGGCGATAAGTCGTGTCTTACCGGGTTGGACTCAAGACGATAGTTACCGGATAAGGCGCAGCGGTCGGG
CTGAACGGGGGGTTCGTGCACACAGCCCAGCTTGGAGCGAACGACCTACACCGAACTGAGATACCTACAG
CGTGAGCATTGAGAAAGCGCCACGCTTCCCGAAGGGAGAAAGGCGGACAGGTATCCGGTAAGCGGCAGGG
TCGGAACAGGAGAGCGCACGAGGGAGCTTCCAGGGGGAAACGCCTGGTATCTTTATAGTCCTGTCGGGTT
TCGCCACCTCTGACTTGAGCGTCGATTTTTGTGATGCTCGTCAGGGGGGCGGAGCCTATGGAAAAACGCC
AGCAACGCGGCCTTTTTACGGTTCCTGGCCTTTTGCTGGCCTTTTGCTCACATGTTCTTTCCTGCGTTAT
CCCCTGATTCTGTGGATAACCGTATTACCGCCTTTGAGTGAGCTGATACCGCTCGCCGCAGCCGAACGAC
CGAGCGCAGCGAGTCAGTGAGCGAGGAAGCGGAAGAGCGCCCAATACGCAAACCGCCTCTCCCCGCGCGT
TGGCCGATTCATTAATGCAGGATCTCGATCCCGCGAAATTAATACGACTCACTATAGGGAGACCACAACG
GTTTCCCTCTAGAAATAATTTTGTTTAACTTTAAGAAGGAGATATACATATGCGGGGTTCTCATCATCAT
CATCATCATGGTATGGCTAGCATGACTGGTGGACAGCAAATGGGTCGGGATCTGTACGACGATGACGATA
AGGATCCGAGCTCGAGATCCCATCATCATCATCATCATTGACTGCAGCCAAGCTTAGATCCCCGGGTACC
GAGCTCGAATTCCCCA
[336 nt withheld, positions 2537-2872]
TCGTCGAAGGCACTAGAGGCCTATATGCGGGGATCGACCGCGCGGGTCCCGGACGGGGAAGAGCGGGGAG
CTTTGCCAGAGAGCGACGACTTCCCCTTGCGTTGGTGATTGCCGGTCAGGGCAGCCATCCGCCATCGTCG
CGTAGGGTGTCACACCCCAGGAATCGCGTCACTGAACACAGCAGCCGGTAGGACGACCATGACTGAGTTG
GACACCATCGCAAATCCGTCCGATCCCGCGGTGCAGCGGATCATCGATGTCACCAAGCCGTCGCGATCCA
ACATAAAGACAACGTTGATCGAGGACGTCGAGCCCCTCATGCACAGCATCGCGGCCGGGGTGGAGTTCAT
CGAGGTCTACGGCAGCGACAGCAGTCCTTTTCCATCTGAGTTGCTGGATCTGTGCGGGCGGCAGAACATA
CCGGTCCGCCTCATCGACTCCTCGATCGTCAACCAGTTGTTCAAGGGGGAGCGGAAGGCCAAGACATTCG
GCATCGCCCGCGTCCCTCGCCCGGCCAGGTTCGGCGATATCGCGAGCCGGCGTGGGGACGTCGTCGTTCT
CGACGGGGTGAAGATCGTCGGGAACATCGGCGCGATAGTACGCACGTCGCTCGCGCTCGGAGCGTCGGGG
ATCATCCTGGTCGACAGTGACATCACCAGCATCGCGGACCGGCGTCTCCAAAGGGCCAGCCGAGGTTACG
TCTTCTCCCTTCCCGTCGTTCTCTCCGGTCGCGAGGAGGCCATCGCCTTCATTCGGGACAGCGGTATGCA
GCTGATGACGCTCAAGGCGGATGGCGACATTTCCGTGAAGGAACTCGGGGACAATCCGGATCGGCTGGCC
TTGCTGTTCGGCAGCGAAAAGGGTGGGCCTTCCGACCTGTTCGAGGAGGCGTCTTCCGCCTCGGTTTCCA
TCCCCATGATGAGCCAGACCGAGTCTCTCAACGTTTCCGTTTCCCTCGGAATCGCGCTGCACGAGAGGAT
CGACAGGAATCTCGCGGCCAACCGATAAGCGCCTCTGTTCCTCGGACGCTCGGTTCCTCGACCTCGATTC
GTCAGTGATGATCAACAGGACCCAGAAATGGCACGAGCCCGGGATTGGCCTCCCGGGCTCGCCGCCCCCG
AACCGGCGCAGCATGCCGAGTGAGGACGTTTGCTCTGTGACGAGCGTACGAGAGAACAGCGCGTCGACAC
CACCGCGCCCCGCCGGACCGAAGTGCCACTGCGGCACCCCGATCGTCCACATCCCCGGGAAGCGCCCCAA
AATCTACTGCTCGGACGCCTGCCGAAAGCGCGCAAAGCGTCTCATTGCGGACCAGTCACGCAGCGTAGCA
AGCACGACTACAGCGGGTAATCCGGACGCGGGCTTTAGTAGTAAGGGAAAATCTCCGTCCACTGCAGGTC
AGAGCGCTGTAACTGGAACGGGTTCTACCCCAAACGAGGGTGCCGCGACAGCCGGGCGGGAGGACCCGCG
CGACGAGCGGTTCGCCCGGCGGGACCGGCACCAGACGGTGTCGCTGAACGAGGCGTTCAAGGGCTGCGGG
ACCCGGCTCACTGCCGGGACGGCCGAGCTGATGTGGAAGCCGGGCGAGGCGACGTGGGGCAACACGTGCC
GCTGCAACAACGTCCACACCTGCCCGTGGTGCATGAGCCGCATCCTGGCCGTACGGGGCTCGAACGTGCA
GCTCGCCGCCGACGGTCTCGCGGACGCCGGGTACGGGCTGCACCTTGGCACGAACACGTTGCGCCACTTC
GAGCGCATGGCGTTCGGCACCGTCCGCAAGGGAATGCGGCACGGCCTGGTCGCGGTCTTGCACGACGGCT
GGAAGGGCGCGTACGGCTCGTCCGGCCGCCGCTGGCGCACGATGCGCGACGACTTCGGGATCATCGGCTA
CGAGCGGGCCTTCGAGGACACCTTCGGCTGGGGCTCCGGCTGGCACCTGCACTGGCACACGCTCTGGGTC
ACCCGCGAGGTGCTCGGCCCGGACGCCCAGGCCGCGTTCCGCGACGCACTCGCCGGAGCCTGGGCCGCCG
GGGTCGAATCCGCGGGCGGCTACACCGTCAGCGAGACGTGCGACCGGCCCGGTTGCTCCTGTGAGGGCAA
GGGCCACGGCACCGACGTGCGCCCACTCAACGGCGCGGACGCCGCTGACGGCGATGCGGGCAAGCAGGCC
CGCTACCTCTACAAGGACGGCGACAAGACCAAGGGCGGCGTCGCCAAGATCGGCCTGGAGCTGGCCGGAC
AGAACTTCAAGGCCGGTCGCGGCGACGACCGCATGGGACCGCTCGACCTGGGCGACGCGGCGGCCGCCGA
GCTGCAGCGGCTTCGTCGGCCCGGCCCGTTCGTCGAGAAGTACCGCGAGCGCGAGTTCGGCGTCTTCCAG
GTCCGCAAGCACTACCGGTCGCAGAACCTGAACCGGCTGATCAAGGAACTCGGCATCCAGCAGGACGTCC
GCACCGAGGAGGAGATCACCGACGACACCGAGGGCCTGGTCGCCATCGCGGTCATCCCGGCCTACATCTG
GTACCGATACATCGCCCGCGTCGCCGGACGTCGCCTCGACCTCATCAAGGTCGCCGAGACGTACGGCCTA
CCGGGCGTCCGGCGGCTCGTCGAGTCCTGGGGCCTGGTGTGGGGCAAGGACGTCCTGGACCCGCCCGCCC
CGGAAGCGCCGGCCGCGCCGGGCGACCTTGACGCTGACCAGATGAGGTTCGAGGTCATGTCCGAGGAGGA
AGCTGCTTTCCGCGAGGCGCGCCGGAAGGCCAACGAGGCCCGCACGGAGGAGCTGGCCGCTTCGCTCGAC
CGAGTGCGTCAGCCGAAGAAGGAGGCGATCCGCCCGACGATCAGCCTTCGGAAGCGCCTGAAGCCGAAGC
CGGTCACCGTCGACGTCAAGACTCCCCCGCCCGGCGCCGCGTCGCCCGTGTGCCGCCGCTGCAAGGGCAA
GCTCGCCCCGGTACTCCAGCCCTGGGGCCGGCTCCCCGGAGACTGCCTCCGCGTCGACACAGCGGTCGCG
TAGGGCCGCTGAGGGACCGCCATGAGACCGCCACCCCGGACATCCGGGTGGCGGTCTCATGGCGGTCCCG
GCGCGAAAGCCGAGGGTCTGCCTGCCGTGAGGTGGCCGGCGGACCTGGGTTACTGCTGGAATCCCGCGCC
CAGTCCGAGCGTCCGCCGGCGCTTTTCACCTGGCTCCGGGTGCTCGTCGATGAGCACCAGGCCGTCGACG
ACGACGCGTCCGCCTGCCTGCTTTTGGCCGGCGGGCCGGGCCGCGGTTGTCCGCCGGGTCGGACCGGTCC
CTTGGTCGACCGATGCCTCGGCCACGACGATGCTGGGCCCGAAGCGGTACGCGAACCCGTGCCGGGCTGC
AGCGGATCGCGGCAGCAGGAGCTCCCCGCCCGCCACGGCTGGCTGGATGGTCGCCTCACGCGCCCGCAGG
GGTGACGGCGTGGGTGCGGCGGTCAGCCCCGTGATCGGGCGTCAGACGGCCGCTGAGGGACCGCGACCAC
CCCTCCCTTCCCGCCTGCCGTCTTTCACCGCCCGGCCGGTCCGCAGACGCCGTACGGCCAGGCCACGGAG
GATTACGGGCAGATGGCGCCCACCCGGCACCCGGGCTGGGGCACCCTGGACAGCACGAAGGCCCGCCCCA
CTCACCGGGGCGGGCCTTCGCGTTGAG
