>Addgene plasmid #69993 | pGM202T7 | addgene partial sequence | sequence record 129664 | MoCloF 5'-agcgaggaagcggaagagcg-3'
GCCGATTCATTAATGCAGGATCTCGATCCCGCGAAATTAATACGACTCACTATAGGGAGACCACAACGGT
TTCCCTCTAGAAATAATTTTGTTTAACTTTAAGAAGGAGATATACATATGCGGGGTTCTCATCATCATCA
TCATCATGGTATGGCTAGCATGACTGGTGGACAGCAAATGGGTCGGGATCTGTACGACGATGACGATAAG
GATCCGAGCTCGAGATCCCATCATCATCATCATCATTGACTGCAGCCAAGCTTAGATCCCCGGGTACCGA
GCTCGAATTCCCCA
[336 nt withheld, positions 295-630]
TCGTCGAAGGCACTAGAGGCCTATATGCGGGGATCGACCGCGCGGGTCCCGGACGGGGAAGAGCGGGGAG
CTTTGCCAGAGAGCGACGACTTCCCCTTGCGTTGGTGATTGCCGGTCAGGGCAGCCATCCGCCATCGTCG
CGTAGGGTGTCACACCCCAGGAATCGCGTCACTGAACACAGCAGCCGGTAGGACGACCATGACTGAGTTG
GACACCATCGCAA
