>Addgene plasmid #69993 | pGM202T7 | addgene partial sequence | sequence record 129708 | pBR322ori-3 5'-tttgtttgcaagcagcagat-3'
CTTTGATCTTTTCTACGGGGTCTGACGCTCAGTGGAACGAAAACTCACGTTAAGGGATTTTGGTCATGAG
ATTATCAAAAAGGATCTTCACCTAGATCCTTTTGGGGTGGGCGAAGAACTCCAGCATGAGATCCCCGCGC
TGGAGGATCATCCAGCCGGCGTCCCGGAAAACGATTCCGAAGCCCAACCTTTCATAGAAGGCGGCGGTGG
AATCGAAATCTCGTGATGGCAGGTTGGGCGTCGCTTGGTCGGTCATTTCGAACCCCAGAGTCCCGCTCAG
AAGAACTCGTCAAGAAGGCGATAGAAGGCGATGCGCTGCGAATCGGGAGCGGCGATACCGTAAAGCACGA
GGAAGCGGTCAGCCCATTCGCCGCCAAGCTCTTCAGCAATATCACGGGTAGCCAACGCTATGTCCTGATA
GCGGTCCGCCACACCCAGCCGGCCACAGTCGATGAATCCAGAAAAGCGGCCATTTTCCACCATGATATTC
GGCAAGCAGGCATCGCCATGGGTCACGACGAGATCCTCGCCGTCGGGCATCCGCGCCTTGAGCCTGGCGA
ACAGTTCGGCTGGCGCGAGCCCCTGATGCTCTTCGTCCAGATCATCCTGATCGACAAGACCGGCTTCCAT
CCGAGTACGTGCTCGCTCGATGCGATGTTTCGCTTGGTGGTCGAATGGGCAGGTAGCCGGATCAAGCGTA
TGCAGCCGCCGCATTGCATCAGCCATGATGGATACTTTCTCGGCAGGAGCAAGGTGAGATGACAGGAGAT
CCTGCCCCGGCACTTCGCC
